Addgene plasmid #215194: Hv_HPT:pEXPA1:Gus_introns
Purpose: Evaluating guard cell specific promotors in Barley
Depositing lab: Penny Hundleby. Depositing organization: John Innes Centre. Publication: A Promoter Collection for Cell-Targeted Analysis Within the Stomatal Complex. Nguyen TH, Krasauskas J, Nguyen TB, Noureen A, Smedley M, Christie JM, Harwood W, Blatt MR, Hundleby P. Plant Direct. 2025 Feb 12;9(2):e70045. doi: 10.1002/pld3.70045. eCollection 2025 Feb. PubMed 39943924.
Backbone
  Vector backbone: pAGM8031
  Backbone manufacturer: Sylvestre Marillonnet
  Backbone size w/o insert (bp): 5201
  Total vector size (bp): 1521
  Vector type: Plant Expression, Synthetic Biology
  Selectable markers: Hygromycin
Growth in bacteria
  Bacterial resistance: Spectinomycin, 50 μg/mL
  Growth temperature: 37°C
  Growth strain: DH5alpha
  Copy number: High Copy
Gene/Insert
  Gene/Insert name: Expansin1
  Species: Synthetic
  Insert size (bp): 1521
  GenBank ID: AT1G69530
  Promoter: AtEXPA1
  Cloning method: Golden Gate
  Sequencing primers: 5′ GTGGTGTAAACAAATTGACGC; 3′ GGATAAACCTTTTCACGCCC
Terms and licenses: Academic/Nonprofit Terms; Industry Terms: Not Available to Industry
How to cite: Hv_HPT:pEXPA1:Gus_introns was a gift from Penny Hundleby (Addgene plasmid # 215194 ; http://n2t.net/addgene:215194 ; RRID:Addgene_215194)
