[The description below was written by a language model from this plasmid's Addgene catalogue record and pLannotate feature annotations shown in this document.]
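Description:
Hv_HPT:pEXPA1:Gus_introns is a binary T-DNA vector for plant expression, assembled by Golden Gate cloning in the pAGM8031 backbone and intended for evaluating guard cell-specific promoters in barley. The presence of nopaline-type left and right T-DNA border repeats is consistent with Agrobacterium-mediated delivery. Outside the borders, the backbone carries a high-copy ColE1/pUC-type origin for propagation in E. coli, together with the incP oriV and its trfA replication initiator, which provide broad-host-range replication. Bacterial selection is by spectinomycin through the aadA adenylyltransferase gene. Short fragments of an integron Pc promoter and a gentamicin acetyltransferase gene lie just upstream of it.

Between the borders are two transcription units. The first is a plant selection cassette: a CaMV 35S promoter (preceded by flanking CaMV sequence that annotates as a viral ORF fragment) and the TMV Ω translational enhancer drive a hygromycin phosphotransferase coding sequence interrupted by the castor bean cat1 intron, ending in the CaMV poly(A) signal. The intron prevents functional expression in bacteria. The second is the reporter unit: β-glucuronidase (GUS) annotated in three segments, consistent with the intron-containing version named in the construct title, followed by the NOS terminator. The roughly 1.5 kb unannotated stretch upstream of GUS corresponds in position and size to the recorded insert, the Arabidopsis EXPA1 (Expansin1, AT1G69530) promoter, although the feature table does not label it.

GUS staining in hygromycin-selected transformants reports where this promoter is active. The catalogue's total vector size repeats the insert size. The sequenced record is 11,330 nt.
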