Features (pLannotate 1.2.2; 20 found; start..end, strand, type, name):
     38..62      +  misc_feature   RB T-DNA repeat: right border repeat from nopaline C58 T-DNA
    159..790     +  rep_origin     oriV: incP origin of replication
    893..916     +  promoter       Pc promoter (fragment): intI1 (promoter lies within the coding sequence); class 1 integron promoter
   1092..1148    +  CDS            GmR (fragment): gentamycin acetyltransferase; aacC1; confers resistance to gentamycin
   1159..1946    +  CDS            SmR (fragment): aminoglycoside adenylyltransferase (Murphy, 1985); aadA; confers resistance to spectinomycin and streptomycin
   2287..2875    +  rep_origin     ori: high-copy-number ColE1/pMB1/pBR322/pUC origin of replication
   3211..4356    +  CDS            trfA: TRFA_ECOLX - Experimental evidence at protein level: Swiss-Prot protein existence level 1. Also involved in plasmid copy number control, promoting intermolecular coupling of protein bound iterons at oriV, which inhibits replication initiation. From Escherichia coli.
   4505..4529    +  misc_feature   LB T-DNA repeat: left border repeat from nopaline C58 T-DNA
   4626..5432    +  CDS            IBMP_CAMVB (fragment): Experimental evidence at protein level: Swiss-Prot protein existence level 1. Enhances the ribosomal termination-reinitiation event leading to the translation of major open reading frames on the polycistronic viral RNAs. From Cauliflower mosaic virus (strain Bari 1) (CaMV).
   5616..5961    +  promoter       CaMV 35S promoter: strong constitutive promoter from cauliflower mosaic virus
   5913..5959    +  promoter       minimal CaMV 35S promoter: minimal 35S promoter from cauliflower mosaic virus
   5990..6043    +  misc_feature   TMV Ω: translational enhancer from the tobacco mosaic virus 5'-leader sequence (Gallie et al., 1988)
   6052..6390    +  CDS            HygR (fragment): aminoglycoside phosphotransferase from E. coli; aph(4)-Ia; confers resistance to hygromycin
   6391..6580    +  intron         cat1 intron: castor bean catalase intron, modified
   6575..7267    +  CDS            HygR (fragment): aminoglycoside phosphotransferase from E. coli confers resistance to hygromycin
   7302..7476    +  polyA_signal   CaMV poly(A) signal: cauliflower mosaic virus polyadenylation signal
   9037..9270    +  CDS            GUS (fragment): β-glucuronidase; uidA (or gusA) from E. coli
   9352..9738    +  CDS            GUS (fragment): β-glucuronidase; uidA (or gusA) from E. coli
   9838..11037   +  CDS            GUS (fragment): β-glucuronidase; uidA (or gusA) from E. coli
  11050..11302   +  terminator     NOS terminator: nopaline synthase terminator and poly(A) signal
>Addgene plasmid #215194 | Hv_HPT:pEXPA1:Gus_introns | addgene full sequence | sequence record 468561 | Addgene NGS Result
GAGGGACACGAAGTGATCCGTTTAAACTATCAGTGTTTGACAGGATATATTGGCGGGTAAACCTAAGAGA
AAAGAGCGTTTATTAGAATAATCGGATATTTAAAAGGGCGTGAAAAGGTTTATCCGTTCGTCCATTTGTA
TGTGCCAGCCGCCTTTGCGACGCTCACCGGGCTGGTTGCCCTCGCCGCTGGGCTGGCGGCCGTCTATGGC
CCTGCAAACGCGCCAGAAACGCCGTCGAAGCCGTGTGCGAGACACCGCGGCCGCCGGCGTTGTGGATACC
TCGCGGAAAACTTGGCCCTCACTGACAGATGAGGGGCGGACGTTGACACTTGAGGGGCCGACTCACCCGG
CGCGGCGTTGACAGATGAGGGGCAGGCTCGATTTCGGCCGGCGACGTGGAGCTGGCCAGCCTCGCAAATC
GGCGAAAACGCCTGATTTTACGCGAGTTTCCCACAGATGATGTGGACAAGCCTGGGGATAAGTGCCCTGC
GGTATTGACACTTGAGGGGCGCGACTACTGACAGATGAGGGGCGCGATCCTTGACACTTGAGGGGCAGAG
TGCTGACAGATGAGGGGCGCACCTATTGACATTTGAGGGGCTGTCCACAGGCAGAAAATCCAGCATTTGC
AAGGGTTTCCGCCCGTTTTTCGGCCACCGCTAACCTGTCTTTTAACCTGCTTTTAAACCAATATTTATAA
ACCTTGTTTTTAACCAGGGCTGCGCCCTGTGCGCGTGACCGCGCACGCCGAAGGGGGGTGCCCCCCCTTC
TCGAACCCTCCCGGCCCGCTAACGCGGGCCTCCCATCCCCCCAGGGGCTGCGCCCCTCGGCCGCGAACGG
CCTCACCCCAAAAATGGCAGCGCTGGCCAATTCCCGAGGCACGAACCCAGTGGACATAAGCCTGTTCGGT
TCGTAAGCTGTAATGCAAGTAGCGTATGCGCTCACGCAACTGGTCCAGAACCTTGACCGAACGCAGCGGT
GGTAACGGCGCAGTGGCGGTTTTCATGGCTTGTTATGACTGTTTTTTTGGGGTACAGTCTATGCCTCGGG
CATCCAAGCAGCAAGCGCGTTACGCCGTGGGTCGATGTTTGATGTTATGGAGCAGCAACGATGTTACGCA
GCAGGGCAGTCGCCCTAAAACAAAGTTAAACATCATGGGGGAAGCGGTGATCGCCGAAGTATCGACTCAA
CTATCAGAGGTAGTTGGCGTCATCGAGCGCCATCTCGAACCGACGTTGCTGGCCGTACATTTGTACGGCT
CCGCAGTGGATGGCGGCCTGAAGCCACACAGCGATATTGATTTGCTGGTTACGGTGACCGTAAGGCTTGA
TGAAACAACGCGGCGAGCTTTGATCAACGACCTTTTGGAAACTTCGGCTTCCCCTGGAGAGAGCGAGATT
CTCCGCGCTGTAGAAGTCACCATTGTTGTGCACGACGACATCATTCCGTGGCGTTATCCAGCTAAGCGCG
AACTGCAATTTGGAGAATGGCAGCGCAATGACATTCTTGCAGGTATCTTCGAGCCAGCCACGATCGACAT
TGATCTGGCTATCTTGCTGACAAAAGCAAGAGAACATAGCGTTGCCTTGGTAGGTCCAGCGGCGGAGGAA
CTCTTTGATCCGGTTCCTGAACAGGATCTATTTGAGGCGCTAAATGAAACCTTAACGCTATGGAACTCGC
CGCCCGACTGGGCTGGCGATGAGCGAAATGTAGTGCTTACGTTGTCCCGCATTTGGTACAGCGCAGTAAC
CGGCAAAATCGCGCCGAAGGATGTCGCTGCCGACTGGGCAATGGAGCGCCTGCCGGCCCAGTATCAGCCC
GTCATACTTGAAGCTAGACAGGCTTATCTTGGACAAGAAGAAGATCGCTTGGCCTCGCGCGCAGATCAGT
TGGAAGAATTTGTCCATTACGTGAAAGGCGAGATCACCAAGGTAGTCGGCAAATAATGTCTAGCTAGAAA
TTCGTTCAAGCCGACGCCGCTTCGCGGCGCGGCTTAACTCAAGCGTTAGATGCACTAAGCACATAATTGC
TCACAGCCAAACTATCAGGTCAAGTCTGCTTTTATTATTTTTAAGCGTGCATAATAAGCCCTACACAAAT
TGGGAGATATATCATGCTGTCAGACCAAGTTTACTCATATATACTTTAGATTGATTTAAAACTTCATTTT
TAATTTAAAAGGATCTAGGTGAAGATCCTTTTTGATAATCTCATGACCAAAATCCCTTAACGTGAGTTTT
CGTTCCACTGAGCGTCAGACCCCGTAGAAAAGATCAAAGGATCTTCTTGAGATCCTTTTTTTCTGCGCGT
AATCTGCTGCTTGCAAACAAAAAAACCACCGCTACCAGCGGTGGTTTGTTTGCCGGATCAAGAGCTACCA
ACTCTTTTTCCGAAGGTAACTGGCTTCAGCAGAGCGCAGATACCAAATACTGTTCTTCTAGTGTAGCCGT
AGTTAGGCCACCACTTCAAGAACTCTGTAGCACCGCCTACATACCTCGCTCTGCTAATCCTGTTACCAGT
GGCTGCTGCCAGTGGCGATAAGTCGTGTCTTACCGGGTTGGACTCAAGACGATAGTTACCGGATAAGGCG
CAGCGGTCGGGCTGAACGGGGGGTTCGTGCACACAGCCCAGCTTGGAGCGAACGACCTACACCGAACTGA
GATACCTACAGCGTGAGCTATGAGAAAGCGCCACGCTTCCCGAAGGGAGAAAGGCGGACAGGTATCCGGT
AAGCGGCAGGGTCGGAACAGGAGAGCGCACGAGGGAGCTTCCAGGGGGAAACGCCTGGTATCTTTATAGT
CCTGTCGGGTTTCGCCACCTCTGACTTGAGCGTCGATTTTTGTGATGCTCGTCAGGGGGGCGGAGCCTAT
GGAAAAACGCCAGCAACGCGGCCTTTTTACGGTTCCTGGCAGATCCTAGATGTGGCGCAACGATGCCGGC
GACAAGCAGGAGCGCACCGACTTCTTCCGCATCAAGTGTTTTGGCTCTCAGGCCGAGGCCCACGGCAAGT
ATTTGGGCAAGGGGTCGCTGGTATTCGTGCAGGGCAAGATTCGGAATACCAAGTACGAGAAGGACGGCCA
GACGGTCTACGGGACCGACTTCATTGCCGATAAGGTGGATTATCTGGACACCAAGGCACCAGGCGGGTCA
AATCAGGAATAAGGGCACATTGCCCCGGCGTGAGTCGGGGCAATCCCGCAAGGAGGGTGAATGAATCGGA
CGTTTGACCGGAAGGCATACAGGCAAGAACTGATCGACGCGGGGTTTTCCGCCGAGGATGCCGAAACCAT
CGCAAGCCGCACCGTCATGCGTGCGCCCCGCGAAACCTTCCAGTCCGTCGGCTCGATGGTCCAGCAAGCT
ACGGCCAAGATCGAGCGCGACAGCGTGCAACTGGCTCCCCCTGCCCTGCCCGCGCCATCGGCCGCCGTGG
AGCGTTCGCGTCGTCTTGAACAGGAGGCGGCAGGTTTGGCGAAGTCGATGACCATCGACACGCGAGGAAC
TATGACGACCAAGAAGCGAAAAACCGCCGGCGAGGACCTGGCAAAACAGGTCAGCGAGGCCAAGCAGGCC
GCGTTGCTGAAACACACGAAGCAGCAGATCAAGGAAATGCAGCTTTCCTTGTTCGATATTGCGCCGTGGC
CGGACACGATGCGAGCGATGCCAAACGACACGGCCCGCTCTGCCCTGTTCACCACGCGCAACAAGAAAAT
CCCGCGCGAGGCGCTGCAAAACAAGGTCATTTTCCACGTCAACAAGGACGTGAAGATCACCTACACCGGC
GTCGAGCTGCGGGCCGACGATGACGAACTGGTGTGGCAGCAGGTGTTGGAGTACGCGAAGCGCACCCCTA
TCGGCGAGCCGATCACCTTCACGTTCTACGAGCTTTGCCAGGACCTGGGCTGGTCGATCAATGGCCGGTA
TTACACGAAGGCCGAGGAATGCCTGTCGCGCCTACAGGCGACGGCGATGGGCTTCACGTCCGACCGCGTT
GGGCACCTGGAATCGGTGTCGCTGCTGCACCGCTTCCGCGTCCTGGACCGTGGCAAGAAAACGTCCCGTT
GCCAGGTCCTGATCGACGAGGAAATCGTCGTGCTGTTTGCTGGCGACCACTACACGAAATTCATATGGGA
GAAGTACCGCAAGCTGTCGCCGACGGCCCGACGGATGTTCGACTATTTCAGCTCGCACCGGGAGCCGTAC
CCGCTCAAGCTGGAAACCTTCCGCCTCATGTGCGGATCGGATTCCACCCGCGTGAAGAAGTGGCGCGAGC
AGGTCGGCGAAGCCTGCGAAGAGTTGCGAGGCAGCGGCCTGGTGGAACACGCCTGGGTCAATGATGACCT
GGTGCATTGCAAACGCTAGGGCCTTGTGGGGTCAGTTCCGGCTGGGGGTTCAGCAGCCCCTGCTCGGATC
TGTTGGACCGGACAGTAGTCATGGTTGATGGGCTGCCTGTATCGAGTGGTGATTTTGTGCCGAGCTGCCG
GTCGGGGAGCTGTTGGCTGGCTGGTGGCAGGATATATTGTGGTGTAAACAAATTGACGCTTAGACAACTT
AATAACACATTGCGGACGTTTTTAATGTACTGGGGTTGAACACTCTGTGGGTCTCATGCCGAATTCGGAT
CCGGAGGAATTCCAATCCCACAAAAATCTGAGCTTAACAGCACAGTTGCTCCTCTCAGAGCAGAATCGGG
TATTCAACACCCTCATATCAACTACTACGTTGTGTATAACGGTCCACATGCCGGTATATACGATGACTGG
GGTTGTACAAAGGCGGCAACAAACGGCGTTCCCGGAGTTGCACACAAGAAATTTGCCACTATTACAGAGG
CAAGAGCAGCAGCTGACGCGTACACAACAAGTCAGCAAACAGACAGGTTGAACTTCATCCCCAAAGGAGA
AGCTCAACTCAAGCCCAAGAGCTTTGCTAAGGCCCTAACAAGCCCACCAAAGCAAAAAGCCCACTGGCTC
ACGCTAGGAACCAAAAGGCCCAGCAGTGATCCAGCCCCAAAAGAGATCTCCTTTGCCCCGGAGATTACAA
TGGACGATTTCCTCTATCTTTACGATCTAGGAAGGAAGTTCGAAGGTGAAGGTGACGACACTATGTTCAC
CACTGATAATGAGAAGGTTAGCCTCTTCAATTTCAGAAAGAATGCTGACCCACAGATGGTTAGAGAGGCC
TACGCAGCAAGTCTCATCAAGACGATCTACCCGAGTAACAATCTCCAGGAGATCAAATACCTTCCCAAGA
AGGTTAAAGATGCAGTCAAAAGATTCAGGACTAATTGCATCAAGAACACAGAGAAAGACATATTTCTCAA
GATCAGAAGTACTATTCCAGTATGGACGATTCAAGGCTTGCTTCATAAACCAAGGCAAGTAATAGAGATT
GGAGTCTCTAAAAAGGTAGTTCCTACTGAATCTAAGGCCATGCATGGAGTCTAAGATTCAAATCGAGGAT
CTAACAGAACTCGCCGTCAAGACTGGCGAACAGTTCATACAGAGTCTTTTACGACTCAATGACAAGAAGA
AAATCTTCGTCAACATGGTGGAGCACGACACTCTGGTCTACTCCAAAAATGTCAAAGATACAGTCTCAGA
AGATCAAAGGGCTATTGAGACTTTTCAACAAAGGATAATTTCGGGAAACCTCCTCGGATTCCATTGCCCA
GCTATCTGTCACTTCATCGAAAGGACAGTAGAAAAGGAAGGTGGCTCCTACAAATGCCATCATTGCGATA
AAGGAAAGGCTATCATTCAAGATCTCTCTGCCGACAGTGGTCCCAAAGATGGACCCCCACCCACGAGGAG
CATCGTGGAAAAAGAAGAGGTTCCAACCACGTCTACAAAGCAAGTGGATTGATGTGACATCTCCACTGAC
GTAAGGGATGACGCACAATCCCACTATCCTTCGCAAGACCCTTCCTCTATATAAGGAAGTTCATTTCATT
TGGAGAGGACACGCTCGAGTATAAGAGCTCATTTTTACAACAATTACCAACAACAACAAACAACAAACAA
CATTACAATTACATTTACAATTATCGATACAATGAAAAAGCCTGAACTCACCGCGACGTCTGTCGAGAAG
TTTCTGATCGAAAAGTTCGACAGCGTCTCCGACCTGATGCAGCTCTCGGAGGGCGAAGAATCTCGTGCTT
TCAGCTTCGATGTAGGAGGGCGTGGATATGTCCTGCGGGTAAATAGCTGCGCCGATGGTTTCTACAAAGA
TCGTTATGTTTATCGGCACTTTGCATCGGCCGCGCTCCCGATTCCGGAAGTGCTTGACATTGGGGAATTC
AGCGAGAGCCTGACCTATTGCATCTCCCGCCGTGCACAGGGTGTCACGTTGCAAGACCTGCCTGAAACCG
AACTGCCCGCTGTTCTGCAGGTAAATTTCTAGTTTTTCTCCTTCATTTTCTTGGTTAGGACCCTTTTCTC
TTTTTATTTTTTTGAGCTTTGATCTTTCTTTAAACTGATCTATTTTTTAATTGATTGGTTATGGTGTAAA
TATTACATAGCTTTAACTGATAATCTGATTACTTTATTTCGTGTGTCTATGATGATGATGATAACTGCAG
CCGGTCGCGGAGGCCATGGATGCGATCGCTGCGGCCGATCTTAGCCAGACGAGCGGGTTCGGCCCATTCG
GACCGCAAGGAATCGGTCAATACACTACATGGCGTGATTTCATATGCGCGATTGCTGATCCCCATGTGTA
TCACTGGCAAACTGTGATGGACGACACCGTCAGTGCGTCCGTCGCGCAGGCTCTCGATGAGCTGATGCTT
TGGGCCGAGGACTGCCCCGAAGTCCGGCACCTCGTGCACGCGGATTTCGGCTCCAACAATGTCCTGACGG
ACAATGGCCGCATAACAGCGGTCATTGACTGGAGCGAGGCGATGTTCGGGGATTCCCAATACGAGGTCGC
CAACATCTTCTTCTGGAGGCCGTGGTTGGCTTGTATGGAGCAGCAGACGCGCTACTTCGAGCGGAGGCAT
CCGGAGCTTGCAGGATCGCCGCGGCTCCGGGCGTATATGCTCCGCATTGGTCTTGACCAACTCTATCAGA
GCTTGGTTGACGGCAATTTCGATGATGCAGCTTGGGCGCAGGGTCGATGCGACGCAATCGTCCGATCCGG
AGCCGGGACTGTCGGGCGTACACAAATCGCCCGCAGAAGCGCGGCCGTCTGGACCGATGGCTGTGTAGAA
GTACTCGCCGATAGTGGAAACCGACGCCCCAGCACTCGTCCGAGGGCAAAGGAATAGGCTTCTCTAGCTA
GAGTCGATCGACAAGCTCGAGTTTCTCCATAATAATGTGTGAGTAGTTCCCAGATAAGGGAATTAGGGTT
CCTATAGGGTTTCGCTCATGTGTTGAGCATATAAGAAACCCTTAGTATGTATTTGTATTTGTAAAATACT
TCTATCAATAAAATTTCTAATTCCTAAAACCAAAATCCAGTACTAAAATCCAGATCGCTGCAAGAATTCA
AGCTTGGAGACACTAATCATTTGTAGATGAAAATCATTATCAAACACAATTCAAAGAGGACATATTCGTG
TCAACTTTCTTCCGCTCATCTATCAATACATGCTTACAACGTTAGCTCGAAACGGCGTCTGTCATCCACA
TGCGGAGCTATCTCTGTGTTTTTCATTTATTTATCTTCTACTTATTAATAGATTTTTGTTTTGTTTCTCT
CAGAAAATATTACTAATTGTTAAAAGATGATTATTTTGAAGAACTAGCAAACGGACCGTCCATGATATTT
TGTGGACCATGTTTTGAGCTGAAATTACGGAAACTTGGCCGTCGATTTCTGCCGTTGAACTTCTTCACCT
TATTAAATTTAATGTGCATTTATTTTCTCGATATGCAAACTAAAAAAATGTGACTCTAAAAAAAATCTAT
CTAACCCTAATAAATACATTTGCAGAAACACCGTAGAAGCTCCTTAAAAGTTAGATACTTCATCACCAAA
CACATGTAAAAATTTTATTTTGTCATTAAGTAATTCAATATATGTACTTCCAGCGACATTTTTTCTCATA
AACCAGACACGACTTCTTCATCGATCGTACATAGGTTTGATGATTTTTTAAAATAAATAATAAGATGGTT
ACGCATCGAAACATTAGATTGAGATAAACAAACGACAAAGCTATACGTGTCGTGGTACATCGATCTCAAA
GCAGACCACTATGACCCACTTGGATTTCAACTTGAATTTTCTTTGTCTTTATGATATTTTCTTTGCTTTT
CTTTTGAATATTCAATTTCACACTCAGTAATAAAACTTTCTCCAGCCTCCATATTGACCTTAATCCATTA
CTTCTACATACTATACCAAATTCAAAATTTAGAACTACCTATTTTGTAGACTAAAACTTTCTCAAGCTTA
AATTGTTTCTTGATAGACTAAATATATTATCCCAAGGTAAAGTTGGTGTTTATGTGTGTTTGAAGGCGCC
TGAAAAAAATAGAAACCACACGACTCGTCTTGTATGTAGCTCACATGTGTCTTTGCCTCTTTGCTTTTTC
ATGCCATTAAATATTAAATCTTCAGCGGTTTTTGGTCCCCAACAATAAAAATATATTTTCTTACTATATT
CTATAGTTCATTAATATTACATTGAATAAACCTAATGTTTTTTAATATGAAAAACCAGAAAAATAAAATT
GCATTCGGAGTTTTGGTCTTGTTTTGAAAAGAAAAGAAAAAAGTGGAAGCTAGTTGCATTAACATTAAAC
AGTGGCAAAAACGTAAATCATTCACTCACTAAGTTTTTCTATAAATTGAACTACTCCCCTCCTCTGCTTT
TTCCAATTCTAAACCAAACAACAGATTCTCATAATCATCTCTTCTTTTTTCCTCTTTACGAAAAGAAGAA
AGATCAAACCTTCCAAGTAATCATTTTCTTTCTCTCTCTCACACACACACATTCACTAGTTTTAGCTTCA
CAAAATGTGATCTAACTTCATTTACCTATATGCAGGTTTACACAAAAAGAAAAAAGAACGAATGGGTCAG
TCCCTTATGTTACGTCCTGTAGAAACCCCAACCCGTGAAATCAAAAAACTCGACGGCCTGTGGGCATTCA
GTCTGGATCGCGAAAACTGTGGAATTGATCAGCGTTGGTGGGAAAGCGCGTTACAAGAAAGCCGGGCAAT
TGCTGTGCCAGGCAGTTTTAACGATCAGTTCGCCGATGCAGATATTCGTAATTATGCGGGCAACGTCTGG
TATCAGCGCGAAGTCTTTATACCGAAAGGTAAGTCTTACTCTCTCTTTTTTGGTCTGTATTTTTAATTTT
TTGAAGTATACTATTTGTACTGACGCTAATAATCTTTTTTCAGGTTGGGCAGGCCAGCGTATCGTGCTGC
GTTTCGATGCGGTCACTCATTACGGCAAAGTGTGGGTCAATAATCAGGAAGTGATGGAGCATCAGGGCGG
CTATACGCCATTTGAAGCCGATGTCACGCCGTATGTTATTGCCGGGAAAAGTGTACGTATCACCGTTTGT
GTGAACAACGAACTGAACTGGCAGACTATCCCGCCGGGAATGGTGATTACCGACGAAAACGGCAAGAAAA
AGCAGTCTTACTTCCATGATTTCTTTAACTATGCCGGAATCCATCGCAGCGTAATGCTCTACACCACGCC
GAACACCTGGGTGGACGATATCACCGTGGTGACGCATGTCGCGCAAGACTGTAACCACGCGTCTGTTGAC
TGGCAGGTACTTCATGCTTCAACGTGTAACTTAAGAGATACTGTGTGAAATTTTATATTTCCATACATTT
GCTTGACCTTTGCTTTTTGTCAATTTTTTTCCCCTTACAGGTGGTGGCCAATGGTGATGTCAGCGTTGAA
CTGCGTGATGCGGATCAACAGGTGGTTGCAACTGGACAAGGCACTAGCGGGACTTTGCAAGTGGTGAATC
CGCACCTCTGGCAACCGGGTGAAGGTTATCTCTATGAACTGTGCGTCACAGCCAAAAGCCAGACAGAGTG
TGATATCTACCCGCTTCGCGTCGGCATCCGGTCAGTGGCAGTGAAGGGCGAACAGTTCCTGATTAACCAC
AAACCGTTCTACTTTACTGGCTTTGGTCGTCATGAAGATGCGGACTTGCGTGGCAAAGGATTCGATAACG
TGCTGATGGTGCACGACCACGCATTAATGGACTGGATTGGGGCCAACTCCTACCGTACCTCGCATTACCC
TTACGCTGAAGAGATGCTCGACTGGGCAGATGAACATGGCATCGTGGTGATTGATGAAACTGCTGCTGTC
GGCTTTAACCTCTCTTTAGGCATTGGTTTCGAAGCGGGCAACAAGCCGAAAGAACTGTACAGCGAAGAGG
CAGTCAACGGGGAAACTCAGCAAGCGCACTTACAGGCGATTAAAGAGCTGATAGCGCGTGACAAAAACCA
CCCAAGCGTGGTGATGTGGAGTATTGCCAACGAACCGGATACCCGTCCGCAAGGTGCACGGGAATATTTC
GCGCCACTGGCGGAAGCAACGCGTAAACTCGACCCGACGCGTCCGATCACCTGCGTCAATGTAATGTTCT
GCGACGCTCACACCGATACCATCAGCGATCTCTTTGATGTGCTGTGCCTGAACCGTTATTACGGATGGTA
TGTCCAAAGCGGCGATTTGGAAACGGCAGAGAAGGTACTGGAAAAAGAACTTCTGGCCTGGCAGGAGAAA
CTGCATCAGCCGATTATCATCACCGAATACGGCGTGGATACGTTAGCCGGGCTGCACTCAATGTACACCG
ACATGTGGAGTGAAGAGTATCAGTGTGCATGGCTGGATATGTATCACCGCGTCTTTGATCGCGTCAGCGC
CGTCGTCGGTGAACAGGTATGGAATTTCGCCGATTTTGCGACCTCGCAAGGCATATTGCGCGTTGGCGGT
AACAAGAAAGGGATCTTCACTCGCGACCGCAAACCGAAGTCGGCGGCTTTTCTGCTGCAAAAACGCTGGA
CTGGCATGAACTTCGGTGAAAAACCGCAGCAGGGAGGCAAACAATGAGCTTGTCAAGCAGATCGTTCAAA
CATTTGGCAATAAAGTTTCTTAAGATTGAATCCTGTTGCCGGTCTTGCGATGATTATCATATAATTTCTG
TTGAATTACGTTAAGCATGTAATAATTAACATGTAATGCATGACGTTATTTATGAGATGGGTTTTTATGA
TTAGAGTCCCGCAATTATACATTTAATACGCGATAGAAAACAAAATATAGCGCGCAAACTAGGATAAATT
ATCGCGCGCGGTGTCATCTATGTTACTAGATCGACGCTACTAGAGGATGCACATGTGACC
